Addgene plasmid #159749: pTUU
Purpose: Ubiquitin promoter-controlled expression of 3×FLAG-NLS-zCas9-NLS. Contains gRNA scaffold for insertion of target sequence (U6-26 promoter). Selection of transgenic seeds by mTomato fluoresce.
Depositing lab: Wolfgang Lukowitz. Depositing organization: University of Georgia. Publication: Targeted mutagenesis of the Arabidopsis GROWTH-REGULATING FACTOR (GRF) gene family suggests competition of multiplexed sgRNAs for Cas9 apoprotein. Angulo J, Astin CP, Bauer O , Blash KJ, Bowen NM, Chukwudinma NJ, Dinofrio AS, Faletti DO, Ghulam AM, Gusinde-Duffy CM, Horace KJ, Ingram AM, Isaack KE, Kiser RJ, Kobylanski JS, Long MR, Manning GA, Morales JM, Nguyen KH, Pham RT, Phillips MH, Reel TW, Seo JE, Vo HD, Wukuson AM, Yeary KA, Zheng GY, Lukowitz W. bioRxiv 10.1101/2020.08.16.253203.
Backbone
  Vector backbone: pCambia
  Vector type: Plant Expression, CRISPR
Growth in bacteria
  Bacterial resistance: Kanamycin, 50 μg/mL
  Growth temperature: 37°C
  Growth strain: DH5alpha
  Growth instructions: Confers Kanamycin resistance in Agrobacterium.
  Copy number: High Copy
Gene/Insert
  Gene/Insert name: gRNA scaffold
  Species: Synthetic
Terms and licenses: Academic/Nonprofit Terms; Industry Terms: Not Available to Industry
Depositor comments: Modified from the pHEE401E T-DNA vector described by Wang &al. (2015) Genome Biol 16: 144, doi:10.1186/s13059-015-0715-0: the Hygromycin selection maker of the T-DNA was exchanged with a cassette enabling selection on the basis of mTomato-fluorescence in seeds; the egg-cell specific promoter of Cas9 was exchanged with a ubiquitin promoter. Please visit https://www.biorxiv.org/content/10.1101/2020.08.16.253203v1 for BioRxiv preprint
How to cite: pTUU was a gift from Wolfgang Lukowitz (Addgene plasmid # 159749 ; http://n2t.net/addgene:159749 ; RRID:Addgene_159749)
