[The description below was written by a language model from this plasmid's Addgene catalogue record and pLannotate feature annotations shown in this document.]
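Description:
pTUU is a pCambia-based binary T-DNA vector for CRISPR/Cas9 mutagenesis in plants, delivered by Agrobacterium-mediated transformation. According to the depositor, it was derived from the pHEE401E vector by two changes. The hygromycin selection marker within the T-DNA was replaced by a cassette that allows transgenic seeds to be identified by mTomato fluorescence, and the egg-cell-specific promoter driving Cas9 was exchanged for a ubiquitin promoter. The backbone carries a high-copy ColE1/pUC-type origin with a bom site for propagation in E. coli. It also carries the pVS1 oriV, RepA and StaA functions for replication and stable maintenance in Agrobacterium. A kanamycin resistance gene (aphA-3) provides selection in both bacterial hosts.

Between the nopaline-type right and left border repeats, the 17.4 kb sequence carries three functional units. The first is a Streptococcus pyogenes sgRNA scaffold, which the record places under the U6-26 Pol III promoter and which serves as the acceptor for a user-supplied target sequence. A spectinomycin/streptomycin resistance gene (aadA) with flanking integron-derived fragments lies just upstream of the scaffold. It looks like a stuffer at the guide insertion site, though the record does not state its role. The second unit is 3×FLAG-NLS-zCas9-NLS, a FLAG-tagged, nuclear-localised Cas9 terminated by the pea rbcS-E9 terminator. The third is the Tomato-type red fluorescent protein (annotated as a dTomato fragment), followed by a CaMV polyadenylation signal. The automated annotation did not detect the ubiquitin, U6-26 or seed-reporter promoters, so their identities rest on the catalogue text, and the reporter's promoter is not stated. The associated work used this vector family for targeted, multiplexed mutagenesis of Arabidopsis gene families.
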