Features (pLannotate 1.2.2; 20 found; start..end, strand, type, name):
      1..76      +  misc_RNA       gRNA scaffold: guide RNA scaffold for the Streptococcus pyogenes CRISPR/Cas9 system
   2319..2338    +  CDS            2xFLAG (fragment): two tandem FLAG® epitope tags
   2394..6494    +  CDS            cas9: CAS9_STRP1 - Also known as csn1 From Streptococcus pyogenes serotype M1.
   6552..7184    +  terminator     E9 terminator: terminator and polyadenylation signal from the pea rbcS-E9 gene
   8034..8731    +  CDS            dTomato (fragment): dimeric variant of DsRed fluorescent protein (Shaner et al., 2004) mammalian codon-optimized
   8996..9170    +  polyA_signal   CaMV poly(A) signal: cauliflower mosaic virus polyadenylation signal
   9248..9272    -  misc_feature   LB T-DNA repeat: left border repeat from nopaline C58 T-DNA
   9697..10491   +  CDS            KanR: aminoglycoside phosphotransferase; aphA-3; confers resistance to kanamycin
  10578..11166   +  rep_origin     ori: high-copy-number ColE1/pMB1/pBR322/pUC origin of replication
  11352..11492   -  misc_feature   bom: basis of mobility region from pBR322
  11594..11633   -  CDS            rop (fragment): Rop protein, which maintains plasmids at low copy number; rop
  11836..12030   -  rep_origin     pVS1 oriV: origin of replication for the Pseudomonas plasmid pVS1 (Heeb et al., 2000)
  12096..13169   -  CDS            pVS1 RepA: replication protein from the Pseudomonas plasmid pVS1 (Heeb et al., 2000)
  13598..14227   -  CDS            pVS1 StaA: stability protein from the Pseudomonas plasmid pVS1 (Heeb et al., 2000)
  14787..15188   -  CDS            Y4CG_SINFN (fragment): Protein inferred from homology: Swiss-Prot protein existence level 3. From Sinorhizobium fredii (strain NBRC 101917 / NGR234).
  15528..15552   -  misc_feature   RB T-DNA repeat: right border repeat from nopaline C58 T-DNA
  15618..15772   -  CDS            lacZα (fragment): LacZα fragment of β-galactosidase; lacZ fragment
  16222..16245   +  promoter       Pc promoter (fragment): intI1 (promoter lies within the coding sequence); class 1 integron promoter
  16421..16477   +  CDS            GmR (fragment): gentamycin acetyltransferase; aacC1; confers resistance to gentamycin
  16488..17275   +  CDS            SmR (fragment): aminoglycoside adenylyltransferase (Murphy, 1985); aadA; confers resistance to spectinomycin and streptomycin
>Addgene plasmid #159749 | pTUU | addgene full sequence | sequence record 313818 | Addgene NGS Result
GTTTTAGAGCTAGAAATAGCAAGTTAAAATAAGGCTAGTCCGTTATCAACTTGAAAAAGTGGCACCGAGT
CGGTGCTTTTTTTTGCAAAATTTTCCAGATCGATTTCTTCTTCCTCTGTTCTTCGGCGTTCAATTTCTGG
GGTTTTCTCTTCGTTTTCTGTAACTGAAACCTAAAATTTGACCTAAAAAAAATCTCAAATAATATGATTC
AGTGGTTTTGTACTTTTCAGTTAGTTGAGTTTTGCAGTTCCGATGAGATAAACCAATACCATGGATACAC
AGTCTAGCTCAACAGAGCTTTTAACCCAAATTGGTACAATAGAATACAACTTTAGATCATAATTCTCAAA
AGAAAGAGATTCCTTAGCTATTCTATCTGCCACTCCATTTCCTTCTCGGCTTGTATGCACAAGCATAAAA
TCCTCAAACTTGCTAAGTAGATACTTTATGTCTTGGATAATTGGATTGAGACTTGACAAGCATAACTTTC
ATGTAACCAAAGACACAAGTTGCTGAGAATCCACCTCAAAAATGATCTTCCTATAATTGAATCGGGATAA
TGACAGCACAGCCCATCTAAGAGCCTCCACTTCTACTTCCAGCACGCTTCTTACTTTTACCACAGCTCTT
GCACCTAACCATAACACCTTCCCTGTATGATCGCGAAGCACCCACCCTAAGCCACATTTTAATCCTTCTG
TTGGCCATGCCCCATCAAAGTTGCACTTAACCCAAGATTGTGGTGGAGCTTCCCATGTTTCTCGTCTGTC
CCGACGGTGTTGTGGTTGGTGCTTTCCTTACATTCTGAGCCTCTTTCCTTCTAATCCACTCATCTGCATC
TTCTTGTGTCCTTACTAATACCTCATTGGTTCCAAATTCCCTCCCTTTAAGCACCAGCTCGTTTCTGTTC
TTCCACAGCCTCCCAAGTATCCAAGGGACTAAAGCCTCCACATTCTTCAGATCAGGATATTCTTGTTTAA
GATGTTGAACTCTATGGAGGTTTGTATGAACTGATGATCTAGGACCGGATAAGTTCCCTTCTTCATAGCG
AACTTATTCAAAGAATGTTTTGTGTATCATTCTTGTTACATTGTTATTAATGAAAAAATATTATTGGTCA
TTGGACTGAACACGAGTGTTAAATATGGACCAGGCCCCAAATAAGATCCATTGATATATGAATTAAATAA
CAAGAATAAATCGAGTCACCAAACCACTTGCCTTTTTTAACGAGACTTGTTCACCAACTTGATACAAAAG
TCATTATCCTATGCAAATCAATAATCATACAAAAATATCCAATAACACTAAAAAATTAAAAGAAATGGAT
AATTTCACAATATGTTATACGATAAAGAAGTTACTTTTCCAAGAAATTCACTGATTTTATAAGCCCACTT
GCATTAGATAAATGGCAAAAAAAAACAAAAAGGAAAAGAAATAAAGCACGAAGAATTCTAGAAAATACGA
AATACGCTTCAATGCAGTGGGACCCACGGTTCAATTATTGCCAATTTTCAGCTCCACCGTATATTTAAAA
AATAAAACGATAATGCTAAAAAAATATAAATCGTAACGATCGTTAAATCTCAACGGCTGGATCTTATGAC
GACCGTTAGAAATTGTGGTTGTCGACGAGTCAGTAATAAACGGCGTCAAAGTGGTTGCAGCCGGCACACA
CGAGTCGTGTTTATCAACTCAAAGCACAAATACTTTTCCTCAACCTAAAAATAAGGCAATTAGCCAAAAA
CAACTTTGCGTGTAAACAACGCTCAATACACGTGTCATTTTATTATTAGCTATTGCTTCACCGCCTTAGC
TTTCTCGTGACCTAGTCGTCCTCGTCTTTTCTTCTTCTTCTTCTATAAAACAATACCCAAAGAGCTCTTC
TTCTTCACAATTCAGATTTCAATTTCTCAAAATCTTAAAAACTTTCTCTCAATTCTCTCTACCGTGATCA
AGGTAAATTTCTGTGTTCCTTATTCTCTCAAAATCTTCGATTTTGTTTTCGTTCGATCCCAATTTCGTAT
ATGTTCTTTGGTTTAGATTCTGTTAATCTTAGATCGAAGACGATTTTCTGGGTTTGATCGTTAGATATCA
TCTTAATTCTCGATTAGGGTTTCATAGATATCATCCGATTTGTTCAAATAATTTGAGTTTTGTCGAATAA
TTACTCTTCGATTTGTGATTTCTATCTAGATCTGGTGTTAGTTTCTAGTTTGTGCGATCGAATTTGTCGA
TTAATCTGAGTTTTTCTGATTAACAGGTTCTAGATGGATTACAAGGACCACGACGGGGATTACAAGGACC
ACGACATTGATTACAAGGATGATGATGACAAGATGGCTCCGAAGAAGAAGAGGAAGGTTGGCATCCACGG
GGTGCCAGCTGCTGACAAGAAGTACTCGATCGGCCTCGATATTGGGACTAACTCTGTTGGCTGGGCCGTG
ATCACCGACGAGTACAAGGTGCCCTCAAAGAAGTTCAAGGTCCTGGGCAACACCGATCGGCATTCCATCA
AGAAGAATCTCATTGGCGCTCTCCTGTTCGACAGCGGCGAGACGGCTGAGGCTACGCGGCTCAAGCGCAC
CGCCCGCAGGCGGTACACGCGCAGGAAGAATCGCATCTGCTACCTGCAGGAGATTTTCTCCAACGAGATG
GCGAAGGTTGACGATTCTTTCTTCCACAGGCTGGAGGAGTCATTCCTCGTGGAGGAGGATAAGAAGCACG
AGCGGCATCCAATCTTCGGCAACATTGTCGACGAGGTTGCCTACCACGAGAAGTACCCTACGATCTACCA
TCTGCGGAAGAAGCTCGTGGACTCCACAGATAAGGCGGACCTCCGCCTGATCTACCTCGCTCTGGCCCAC
ATGATTAAGTTCAGGGGCCATTTCCTGATCGAGGGGGATCTCAACCCGGACAATAGCGATGTTGACAAGC
TGTTCATCCAGCTCGTGCAGACGTACAACCAGCTCTTCGAGGAGAACCCCATTAATGCGTCAGGCGTCGA
CGCGAAGGCTATCCTGTCCGCTAGGCTCTCGAAGTCTCGGCGCCTCGAGAACCTGATCGCCCAGCTGCCG
GGCGAGAAGAAGAACGGCCTGTTCGGGAATCTCATTGCGCTCAGCCTGGGGCTCACGCCCAACTTCAAGT
CGAATTTCGATCTCGCTGAGGACGCCAAGCTGCAGCTCTCCAAGGACACATACGACGATGACCTGGATAA
CCTCCTGGCCCAGATCGGCGATCAGTACGCGGACCTGTTCCTCGCTGCCAAGAATCTGTCGGACGCCATC
CTCCTGTCTGATATTCTCAGGGTGAACACCGAGATTACGAAGGCTCCGCTCTCAGCCTCCATGATCAAGC
GCTACGACGAGCACCATCAGGATCTGACCCTCCTGAAGGCGCTGGTCAGGCAGCAGCTCCCCGAGAAGTA
CAAGGAGATCTTCTTCGATCAGTCGAAGAACGGCTACGCTGGGTACATTGACGGCGGGGCCTCTCAGGAG
GAGTTCTACAAGTTCATCAAGCCGATTCTGGAGAAGATGGACGGCACGGAGGAGCTGCTGGTGAAGCTCA
ATCGCGAGGACCTCCTGAGGAAGCAGCGGACATTCGATAACGGCAGCATCCCACACCAGATTCATCTCGG
GGAGCTGCACGCTATCCTGAGGAGGCAGGAGGACTTCTACCCTTTCCTCAAGGATAACCGCGAGAAGATC
GAGAAGATTCTGACTTTCAGGATCCCGTACTACGTCGGCCCACTCGCTAGGGGCAACTCCCGCTTCGCTT
GGATGACCCGCAAGTCAGAGGAGACGATCACGCCGTGGAACTTCGAGGAGGTGGTCGACAAGGGCGCTAG
CGCTCAGTCGTTCATCGAGAGGATGACGAATTTCGACAAGAACCTGCCAAATGAGAAGGTGCTCCCTAAG
CACTCGCTCCTGTACGAGTACTTCACAGTCTACAACGAGCTGACTAAGGTGAAGTATGTGACCGAGGGCA
TGAGGAAGCCGGCTTTCCTGTCTGGGGAGCAGAAGAAGGCCATCGTGGACCTCCTGTTCAAGACCAACCG
GAAGGTCACGGTTAAGCAGCTCAAGGAGGACTACTTCAAGAAGATTGAGTGCTTCGATTCGGTCGAGATC
TCTGGCGTTGAGGACCGCTTCAACGCCTCCCTGGGGACCTACCACGATCTCCTGAAGATCATTAAGGATA
AGGACTTCCTGGACAACGAGGAGAATGAGGATATCCTCGAGGACATTGTGCTGACACTCACTCTGTTCGA
GGACCGGGAGATGATCGAGGAGCGCCTGAAGACTTACGCCCATCTCTTCGATGACAAGGTCATGAAGCAG
CTCAAGAGGAGGAGGTACACCGGCTGGGGGAGGCTGAGCAGGAAGCTCATCAACGGCATTCGGGACAAGC
AGTCCGGGAAGACGATCCTCGACTTCCTGAAGAGCGATGGCTTCGCGAACCGCAATTTCATGCAGCTGAT
TCACGATGACAGCCTCACATTCAAGGAGGATATCCAGAAGGCTCAGGTGAGCGGCCAGGGGGACTCGCTG
CACGAGCATATCGCGAACCTCGCTGGCTCGCCAGCTATCAAGAAGGGGATTCTGCAGACCGTGAAGGTTG
TGGACGAGCTGGTGAAGGTCATGGGCAGGCACAAGCCTGAGAACATCGTCATTGAGATGGCCCGGGAGAA
TCAGACCACGCAGAAGGGCCAGAAGAACTCACGCGAGAGGATGAAGAGGATCGAGGAGGGCATTAAGGAG
CTGGGGTCCCAGATCCTCAAGGAGCACCCGGTGGAGAACACGCAGCTGCAGAATGAGAAGCTCTACCTGT
ACTACCTCCAGAATGGCCGCGATATGTATGTGGACCAGGAGCTGGATATTAACAGGCTCAGCGATTACGA
CGTCGATCATATCGTTCCACAGTCATTCCTGAAGGATGACTCCATTGACAACAAGGTCCTCACCAGGTCG
GACAAGAACCGGGGCAAGTCTGATAATGTTCCTTCAGAGGAGGTCGTTAAGAAGATGAAGAACTACTGGC
GCCAGCTCCTGAATGCCAAGCTGATCACGCAGCGGAAGTTCGATAACCTCACAAAGGCTGAGAGGGGCGG
GCTCTCTGAGCTGGACAAGGCGGGCTTCATCAAGAGGCAGCTGGTCGAGACACGGCAGATCACTAAGCAC
GTTGCGCAGATTCTCGACTCACGGATGAACACTAAGTACGATGAGAATGACAAGCTGATCCGCGAGGTGA
AGGTCATCACCCTGAAGTCAAAGCTCGTCTCCGACTTCAGGAAGGATTTCCAGTTCTACAAGGTTCGGGA
GATCAACAATTACCACCATGCCCATGACGCGTACCTGAACGCGGTGGTCGGCACAGCTCTGATCAAGAAG
TACCCAAAGCTCGAGAGCGAGTTCGTGTACGGGGACTACAAGGTTTACGATGTGAGGAAGATGATCGCCA
AGTCGGAGCAGGAGATTGGCAAGGCTACCGCCAAGTACTTCTTCTACTCTAACATTATGAATTTCTTCAA
GACAGAGATCACTCTGGCCAATGGCGAGATCCGGAAGCGCCCCCTCATCGAGACGAACGGCGAGACGGGG
GAGATCGTGTGGGACAAGGGCAGGGATTTCGCGACCGTCAGGAAGGTTCTCTCCATGCCACAAGTGAATA
TCGTCAAGAAGACAGAGGTCCAGACTGGCGGGTTCTCTAAGGAGTCAATTCTGCCTAAGCGGAACAGCGA
CAAGCTCATCGCCCGCAAGAAGGACTGGGATCCGAAGAAGTACGGCGGGTTCGACAGCCCCACTGTGGCC
TACTCGGTCCTGGTTGTGGCGAAGGTTGAGAAGGGCAAGTCCAAGAAGCTCAAGAGCGTGAAGGAGCTGC
TGGGGATCACGATTATGGAGCGCTCCAGCTTCGAGAAGAACCCGATCGATTTCCTGGAGGCGAAGGGCTA
CAAGGAGGTGAAGAAGGACCTGATCATTAAGCTCCCCAAGTACTCACTCTTCGAGCTGGAGAACGGCAGG
AAGCGGATGCTGGCTTCCGCTGGCGAGCTGCAGAAGGGGAACGAGCTGGCTCTGCCGTCCAAGTATGTGA
ACTTCCTCTACCTGGCCTCCCACTACGAGAAGCTCAAGGGCAGCCCCGAGGACAACGAGCAGAAGCAGCT
GTTCGTCGAGCAGCACAAGCATTACCTCGACGAGATCATTGAGCAGATTTCCGAGTTCTCCAAGCGCGTG
ATCCTGGCCGACGCGAATCTGGATAAGGTCCTCTCCGCGTACAACAAGCACCGCGACAAGCCAATCAGGG
AGCAGGCTGAGAATATCATTCATCTCTTCACCCTGACGAACCTCGGCGCCCCTGCTGCTTTCAAGTACTT
CGACACAACTATCGATCGCAAGAGGTACACAAGCACTAAGGAGGTCCTGGACGCGACCCTCATCCACCAG
TCGATTACCGGCCTCTACGAGACGCGCATCGACCTGTCTCAGCTCGGGGGCGACAAGCGGCCAGCGGCGA
CGAAGAAGGCGGGGCAGGCGAAGAAGAAGAAGTGAGCTCAGAGCTTTCGTTCGTATCATCGGTTTCGACA
ACGTTCGTCAAGTTCAATGCATCAGTTTCATTGCGCACACACCAGAATCCTACTGAGTTTGAGTATTATG
GCATTGGGAAAACTGTTTTTCTTGTACCATTTGTTGTGCTTGTAATTTACTGTGTTTTTTATTCGGTTTT
CGCTATCGAACTGTGAAATGGAAATGGATGGAGAAGAGTTAATGAATGATATGGTCCTTTTGTTCATTCT
CAAATTAATATTATTTGTTTTTTCTCTTATTTGTTGTGTGTTGAATTTGAAATTATAAGAGATATGCAAA
CATTTTGTTTTGAGTAAAAATGTGTCAAATCGTGGCCTCTAATGACCGAAGTTAATATGAGGAGTAAAAC
ACTTGTAGTTGTACCATTATGCTTATTCACTAGGCAACAAATATATTTTCAGACCTAGAAAAGCTGCAAA
TGTTACTGAATACAAGTATGTCCTCTTGTGTTTTAGACATTTATGAACTTTCCTTTATGTAATTTTCCAG
AATCCTTGTCAGATTCTAATCATTGCTTTATAATTATAGTTATACTCATGGATTTGTAGTTGAGTATGAA
AATATTTTTTAATGCATTTTATGACTTGCCAATTGATTGACAACGAATTCGGGCCCATTTAAATAGGCGA
AAGGGGTTTAGGGTTTAAGCTCAGACTTCTATTGGAGTAAATGGGACGGTGTCACATTTTCCGTTTTGGA
AATGAACTTTGGGCTCACGTTATGGGCTATTAGATATTTGATGGGCTTTCTAGTAAATACAATATAAGTT
ATTGGGCTTAGTTTAAATAAGCCCATGTTGGAAATATTTGACACATGTCTTGGCTACTAGTGCTAAACAT
GCAACCGAACAGTTGTCGAGACAAGTCGCAGCATATACAATGGATCAAACACGCCTAGTGTCGCCGCGTC
TCGCTCATGTGTCACCTTGTTTCCTCGTTTTTTTTTAATTTTTCATAAGTTCTTTTGTTTTATCTTCAAT
ACAAATTTTTGGCTGTATCTTGCAAACTCTTCGATCATATCGCCAATATACGTGAACACTGGTGATCTAA
TTTGTTGTGTTAATTGTTAAATTTAGATTCTATTCTCCGGTTTAAAAGTGAATTATATGTATCATGGTTA
AAACATTGTAAGTAAGATGATAATAAAATGATAAATTTAGTTGATGGATAACGTGAAGCAAAAAATGAGA
TAGATACATTTGATTTTGTCGTATTTTGACATATGCGGAGAGTGAGCTACGCGCATGAAGATCAAGAGAC
ACTTGCTCGAGCTCACAGAGTGACGTGTAAAAAGCTTAGACTGAAGTCCCCATGCAAACCTAATCCTACG
TGGCTCAAACCACGAGCTCACTTGACAATATATAAACTCCTCCTAAGTCCCGTTCTCTTCATCCATCTCT
CACAACAAACAAAAAGAAAATGGTTAAGCTCAGCAATCTCCTCGTTGGATCTATGAGCAAGGGCGAGGAG
GTCATCAAAGAGTTCATGCGCTTCAAGGTGCGCATGGAGGGCTCCATGAACGGCCACGAGTTCGAGATCG
AGGGCGAGGGCGAGGGCCGCCCCTACGAGGGCACCCAGACCGCCAAGCTGAAGGTGACCAAGGGCGGCCC
CCTGCCCTTCGCCTGGGACATCCTGTCCCCCCAGTTCATGTACGGCTCCAAGGCGTACGTGAAGCACCCC
GCCGACATCCCCGATTACAAGAAGCTGTCCTTCCCCGAGGGCTTCAAGTGGGAGCGCGTGATGAACTTCG
AGGACGGCGGTCTGGTGACCGTGACCCAGGACTCCTCCCTGCAGGACGGCACGCTGATCTACAAGGTGAA
GATGCGCGGCACCAACTTCCCCCCCGACGGCCCCGTAATGCAGAAGAAGACCATGGGCTGGGAGGCCTCC
ACCGAGCGCCTGTACCCCCGCGACGGCGTGCTGAAGGGCGAGATCCACCAGGCCCTGAAGCTGAAGGACG
GCGGCCACTACCTGGTGGAGTTCAAGACCATCTACATGGCCAAGAAGCCCGTGCAACTGCCCGGCTACTA
CTACGTGGACACCAAGCTGGACATCACCTCCCACAACGAGGACTACACCATCGTGGAACAGTACGAGCGC
TCCGAGGGCCGCCACCACCTGTTCCTGTACGGCATGGACGAGCTGTACAAGCTTAAGAAGAAGAAATTCA
AGCGTGAAGAGCAAGCAAGGAAAGCTAAGGTGAACAATGAGAAAAAGACGGAAATAGTGAAACCAGAGAG
TTGTAGCAATGAAGGAGATGTCAAGGATCTGAAAAGAAAGGACTCTGAGGATGGAAACGAGGGTGAGGAA
GAAGAAGCTTCTTCGAAACCGAAAAAGCCAAAAGTTGCTCTTTCTCATCTTCAGGACATTGACGACACAG
AAGCTGATCAAGAAGAAGAGTAATCTAGTCTCGAGTTTCTCCATAATAATGTGTGAGTAGTTCCCAGATA
AGGGAATTAGGGTTCCTATAGGGTTTCGCTCATGTGTTGAGCATATAAGAAACCCTTAGTATGTATTTGT
ATTTGTAAAATACTTCTATCAATAAAATTTCTAATTCCTAAAACCAAAATCCAGTACTAAAATCCAGATC
CCCCGAATTAATTCGGCGTTAATTCAGTACATTAAAAACGTCCGCAATGTGTTATTAAGTTGTCTAAGCG
TCAATTTGTTTACACCACAATATATCCTGCCACCAGCCAGCCAACAGCTCCCCGACCGGCAGCTCGGCAC
AAAATCACCACTCGATACAGGCAGCCCATCAGTCCGGGACGGCGTCAGCGGGAGAGCCGTTGTAAGGCGG
CAGACTTTGCTCATGTTACCGATGCTATTCGGAAGAACGGCAACTAAGCTGCCGGGTTTGAAACACGGAT
GATCTCGCGGAGGGTAGCATGTTGATTGTAACGATGACAGAGCGTTGCTGCCTGTGATCACCGCGGTTTC
AAAATCGGCTCCGTCGATACTATGTTATACGCCAACTTTGAAAACAACTTTGAAAAAGCTGTTTTCTGGT
ATTTAAGGTTTTAGAATGCAAGGAACAGTGAATTGGAGTTCGTCTTGTTATAATTAGCTTCTTGGGGTAT
CTTTAAATACTGTAGAAAAGAGGAAGGAAATAATAAATGGCTAAAATGAGAATATCACCGGAATTGAAAA
AACTGATCGAAAAATACCGCTGCGTAAAAGATACGGAAGGAATGTCTCCTGCTAAGGTATATAAGCTGGT
GGGAGAAAATGAAAACCTATATTTAAAAATGACGGACAGCCGGTATAAAGGGACCACCTATGATGTGGAA
CGGGAAAAGGACATGATGCTATGGCTGGAAGGAAAGCTGCCTGTTCCAAAGGTCCTGCACTTTGAACGGC
ATGATGGCTGGAGCAATCTGCTCATGAGTGAGGCCGATGGCGTCCTTTGCTCGGAAGAGTATGAAGATGA
ACAAAGCCCTGAAAAGATTATCGAGCTGTATGCGGAGTGCATCAGGCTCTTTCACTCCATCGACATATCG
GATTGTCCCTATACGAATAGCTTAGACAGCCGCTTAGCCGAATTGGATTACTTACTGAATAACGATCTGG
CCGATGTGGATTGCGAAAACTGGGAAGAAGACACTCCATTTAAAGATCCGCGCGAGCTGTATGATTTTTT
AAAGACGGAAAAGCCCGAAGAGGAACTTGTCTTTTCCCACGGCGACCTGGGAGACAGCAACATCTTTGTG
AAAGATGGCAAAGTAAGTGGCTTTATTGATCTTGGGAGAAGCGGCAGGGCGGACAAGTGGTATGACATTG
CCTTCTGCGTCCGGTCGATCAGGGAGGATATCGGGGAAGAACAGTATGTCGAGCTATTTTTTGACTTACT
GGGGATCAAGCCTGATTGGGAGAAAATAAAATATTATATTTTACTGGATGAATTGTTTTAGTACCTAGAA
TGCATGACCAAAATCCCTTAACGTGAGTTTTCGTTCCACTGAGCGTCAGACCCCGTAGAAAAGATCAAAG
GATCTTCTTGAGATCCTTTTTTTCTGCGCGTAATCTGCTGCTTGCAAACAAAAAAACCACCGCTACCAGC
GGTGGTTTGTTTGCCGGATCAAGAGCTACCAACTCTTTTTCCGAAGGTAACTGGCTTCAGCAGAGCGCAG
ATACCAAATACTGTCCTTCTAGTGTAGCCGTAGTTAGGCCACCACTTCAAGAACTCTGTAGCACCGCCTA
CATACCTCGCTCTGCTAATCCTGTTACCAGTGGCTGCTGCCAGTGGCGATAAGTCGTGTCTTACCGGGTT
GGACTCAAGACGATAGTTACCGGATAAGGCGCAGCGGTCGGGCTGAACGGGGGGTTCGTGCACACAGCCC
AGCTTGGAGCGAACGACCTACACCGAACTGAGATACCTACAGCGTGAGCTATGAGAAAGCGCCACGCTTC
CCGAAGGGAGAAAGGCGGACAGGTATCCGGTAAGCGGCAGGGTCGGAACAGGAGAGCGCACGAGGGAGCT
TCCAGGGGGAAACGCCTGGTATCTTTATAGTCCTGTCGGGTTTCGCCACCTCTGACTTGAGCGTCGATTT
TTGTGATGCTCGTCAGGGGGGCGGAGCCTATGGAAAAACGCCAGCAACGCGGCCTTTTTACGGTTCCTGG
CCTTTTGCTGGCCTTTTGCTCACATGTTCTTTCCTGCGTTATCCCCTGATTCTGTGGATAACCGTATTAC
CGCCTTTGAGTGAGCTGATACCGCTCGCCGCAGCCGAACGACCGAGCGCAGCGAGTCAGTGAGCGAGGAA
GCGGAAGAGCGCCTGATGCGGTATTTTCTCCTTACGCATCTGTGCGGTATTTCACACCGCATATGGTGCA
CTCTCAGTACAATCTGCTCTGATGCCGCATAGTTAAGCCAGTATACACTCCGCTATCGCTACGTGACTGG
GTCATGGCTGCGCCCCGACACCCGCCAACACCCGCTGACGCGCCCTGACGGGCTTGTCTGCTCCCGGCAT
CCGCTTACAGACAAGCTGTGACCGTCTCCGGGAGCTGCATGTGTCAGAGGTTTTCACCGTCATCACCGAA
ACGCGCGAGGCAGGGTGCCTTGATGTGGGCGCCGGCGGTCGAGTGGCGACGGCGCGGCTTGTCCGCGCCC
TGGTAGATTGCCTGGCCGTAGGCCAGCCATTTTTGAGCGGCCAGCGGCCGCGATAGGCCGACGCGAAGCG
GCGGGGCGTAGGGAGCGCAGCGACCGAAGGGTAGGCGCTTTTTGCAGCTCTTCGGCTGTGCGCTGGCCAG
ACAGTTATGCACAGGCCAGGCGGGTTTTAAGAGTTTTAATAAGTTTTAAAGAGTTTTAGGCGGAAAAATC
GCCTTTTTTCTCTTTTATATCAGTCACTTACATGTGTGACCGGTTCCCAATGTACGGCTTTGGGTTCCCA
ATGTACGGGTTCCGGTTCCCAATGTACGGCTTTGGGTTCCCAATGTACGTGCTATCCACAGGAAACAGAC
CTTTTCGACCTTTTTCCCCTGCTAGGGCAATTTGCCCTAGCATCTGCTCCGTACATTAGGAACCGGCGGA
TGCTTCGCCCTCGATCAGGTTGCGGTAGCGCATGACTAGGATCGGGCCAGCCTGCCCCGCCTCCTCCTTC
AAATCGTACTCCGGCAGGTCATTTGACCCGATCAGCTTGCGCACGGTGAAACAGAACTTCTTGAACTCTC
CGGCGCTGCCACTGCGTTCGTAGATCGTCTTGAACAACCATCTGGCTTCTGCCTTGCCTGCGGCGCGGCG
TGCCAGGCGGTAGAGAAAACGGCCGATGCCGGGATCGATCAAAAAGTAATCGGGGTGAACCGTCAGCACG
TCCGGGTTCTTGCCTTCTGTGATCTCGCGGTACATCCAATCAGCTAGCTCGATCTCGATGTACTCCGGCC
GCCCGGTTTCGCTCTTTACGATCTTGTAGCGGCTAATCAAGGCTTCACCCTCGGATACCGTCACCAGGCG
GCCGTTCTTGGCCTTCTTCGTACGCTGCATGGCAACGTGCGTGGTGTTTAACCGAATGCAGGTTTCTACC
AGGTCGTCTTTCTGCTTTCCGCCATCGGCTCGCCGGCAGAACTTGAGTACGTCCGCAACGTGTGGACGGA
ACACGCGGCCGGGCTTGTCTCCCTTCCCTTCCCGGTATCGGTTCATGGATTCGGTTAGATGGGAAACCGC
CATCAGTACCAGGTCGTAATCCCACACACTGGCCATGCCGGCCGGCCCTGCGGAAACCTCTACGTGCCCG
TCTGGAAGCTCGTAGCGGATCACCTCGCCAGCTCGTCGGTCACGCTTCGACAGACGGAAAACGGCCACGT
CCATGATGCTGCGACTATCGCGGGTGCCCACGTCATAGAGCATCGGAACGAAAAAATCTGGTTGCTCGTC
GCCCTTGGGCGGCTTCCTAATCGACGGCGCACCGGCTGCCGGCGGTTGCCGGGATTCTTTGCGGATTCGA
TCAGCGGCCGCTTGCCACGATTCACCGGGGCGTGCTTCTGCCTCGATGCGTTGCCGCTGGGCGGCCTGCG
CGGCCTTCAACTTCTCCACCAGGTCATCACCCAGCGCCGCGCCGATTTGTACCGGGCCGGATGGTTTGCG
ACCGCTCACGCCGATTCCTCGGGCTTGGGGGTTCCAGTGCCATTGCAGGGCCGGCAGGCAACCCAGCCGC
TTACGCCTGGCCAACCGCCCGTTCCTCCACACATGGGGCATTCCACGGCGTCGGTGCCTGGTTGTTCTTG
ATTTTCCATGCCGCCTCCTTTAGCCGCTAAAATTCATCTACTCATTTATTCATTTGCTCATTTACTCTGG
TAGCTGCGCGATGTATTCAGATAGCAGCTCGGTAATGGTCTTGCCTTGGCGTACCGCGTACATCTTCAGC
TTGGTGTGATCCTCCGCCGGCAACTGAAAGTTGACCCGCTTCATGGCTGGCGTGTCTGCCAGGCTGGCCA
ACGTTGCAGCCTTGCTGCTGCGTGCGCTCGGACGGCCGGCACTTAGCGTGTTTGTGCTTTTGCTCATTTT
CTCTTTACCTCATTAACTCAAATGAGTTTTGATTTAATTTCAGCGGCCAGCGCCTGGACCTCGCGGGCAG
CGTCGCCCTCGGGTTCTGATTCAAGAACGGTTGTGCCGGCGGCGGCAGTGCCTGGGTAGCTCACGCGCTG
CGTGATACGGGACTCAAGAATGGGCAGCTCGTACCCGGCCAGCGCCTCGGCAACCTCACCGCCGATGCGC
GTGCCTTTGATCGCCCGCGACACGACAAAGGCCGCTTGTAGCCTTCCATCCGTGACCTCAATGCGCTGCT
TAACCAGCTCCACCAGGTCGGCGGTGGCCCATATGTCGTAAGGGCTTGGCTGCACCGGAATCAGCACGAA
GTCGGCTGCCTTGATCGCGGACACAGCCAAGTCCGCCGCCTGGGGCGCTCCGTCGATCACTACGAAGTCG
CGCCGGCCGATGGCCTTCACGTCGCGGTCAATCGTCGGGCGGTCGATGCCGACAACGGTTAGCGGTTGAT
CTTCCCGCACGGCCGCCCAATCGCGGGCACTGCCCTGGGGATCGGAATCGACTAACAGAACATCGGCCCC
GGCGAGTTGCAGGGCGCGGGCTAGATGGGTTGCGATGGTCGTCTTGCCTGACCCGCCTTTCTGGTTAAGT
ACAGCGATAACCTTCATGCGTTCCCCTTGCGTATTTGTTTATTTACTCATCGCATCATATACGCAGCGAC
CGCATGACGCAAGCTGTTTTACTCAAATACACATCACCTTTTTAGACGGCGGCGCTCGGTTTCTTCAGCG
GCCAAGCTGGCCGGCCAGGCCGCCAGCTTGGCATCAGACAAACCGGCCAGGATTTCATGCAGCCGCACGG
TTGAGACGTGCGCGGGCGGCTCGAACACGTACCCGGCCGCGATCATCTCCGCCTCGATCTCTTCGGTAAT
GAAAAACGGTTCGTCCTGGCCGTCCTGGTGCGGTTTCATGCTTGTTCCTCTTGGCGTTCATTCTCGGCGG
CCGCCAGGGCGTCGGCCTCGGTCAATGCGTCCTCACGGAAGGCACCGCGCCGCCTGGCCTCGGTGGGCGT
CACTTCCTCGCTGCGCTCAAGTGCGCGGTACAGGGTCGAGCGATGCACGCCAAGCAGTGCAGCCGCCTCT
TTCACGGTGCGGCCTTCCTGGTCGATCAGCTCGCGGGCGTGCGCGATCTGTGCCGGGGTGAGGGTAGGGC
GGGGGCCAAACTTCACGCCTCGGGCCTTGGCGGCCTCGCGCCCGCTCCGGGTGCGGTCGATGATTAGGGA
ACGCTCGAACTCGGCAATGCCGGCGAACACGGTCAACACCATGCGGCCGGCCGGCGTGGTGGTGTCGGCC
CACGGCTCTGCCAGGCTACGCAGGCCCGCGCCGGCCTCCTGGATGCGCTCGGCAATGTCCAGTAGGTCGC
GGGTGCTGCGGGCCAGGCGGTCTAGCCTGGTCACTGTCACAACGTCGCCAGGGCGTAGGTGGTCAAGCAT
CCTGGCCAGCTCCGGGCGGTCGCGCCTGGTGCCGGTGATCTTCTCGGAAAACAGCTTGGTGCAGCCGGCC
GCGTGCAGTTCGGCCCGTTGGTTGGTCAAGTCCTGGTCGTCGGTGCTGACGCGGGCATAGCCCAGCAGGC
CAGCGGCGGCGCTCTTGTTCATGGCGTAATGTCTCCGGTTCTAGTCGCAAGTATTCTACTTTATGCGACT
AAAACACGCGACAAGAAAACGCCAGGAAAAGGGCAGGGCGGCAGCCTGTCGCGTAACTTAGGACTTGTGC
GACATGTCGTTTTCAGAAGACGGCTGCACTGAACGTCAGAAGCCGACTGCACTATAGCAGCGGAGGGGTT
GGATCAAAGTACTTTGATCCCGAGGGGAACCCTGTGGTTGGCATGCACATACAAATGGACGAACGGATAA
ACCTTTTCACGCCCTTTTAAATATCCGATTATTCTAATAAACGCTCTTTTCTCTTAGGTTTACCCGCCAA
TATATCCTGTCAAACACTGATAGTTTAAACTGAAGGCGGGAAACGACAATCTGATCCAAGCTCAAGCTGC
TCTAGCATTCGCCATTCAGGCTGCGCAACTGTTGGGAAGGGCGATCGGTGCGGGCCTCTTCGCTATTACG
CCAGCTGGCGAAAGGGGGATGTGCTGCAAGGCGATTAAGTTGGGTAACGCCAGGGTTTTCCCAGTCACGA
CGTTGTAAAACGACGGCCAGTGCCAAGCTTCGACTTGCCTTCCGCACAATACATCATTTCTTCTTAGCTT
TTTTTCTTCTTCTTCGTTCATACAGTTTTTTTTTGTTTATCAGCTTACATTTTCTTGAACCGTAGCTTTC
GTTTTCTTCTTTTTAACTTTCCATTCGGAGTTTTTGTATCTTGTTTCATAGTTTGTCCCAGGATTAGAAT
GATTAGGCATCGAACCTTCAAGAATTTGATTGAATAAAACATCTTCATTCTTAAGATATGAAGATAATCT
TCAAAAGGCCCCTGGGAATCTGAAAGAAGAGAAGCAGGCCCATTTATATGGGAAAGAACAATAGTATTTC
TTATATAGGCCCATTTAAGTTGAAAACAATCTTCAAAAGTCCCACATCGCTTAGATAAGAAAACGAAGCT
GAGTTTATATACAGCTAGAGTCGAAGTAGTGATTGGGAGACCAACCCAGTGGACATAAGCCTGTTCGGTT
CGTAAGCTGTAATGCAAGTAGCGTATGCGCTCACGCAACTGGTCCAGAACCTTGACCGAACGCAGCGGTG
GTAACGGCGCAGTGGCGGTTTTCATGGCTTGTTATGACTGTTTTTTTGGGGTACAGTCTATGCCTCGGGC
ATCCAAGCAGCAAGCGCGTTACGCCGTGGGTCGATGTTTGATGTTATGGAGCAGCAACGATGTTACGCAG
CAGGGCAGTCGCCCTAAAACAAAGTTAAACATCATGGGGGAAGCGGTGATCGCCGAAGTATCGACTCAAC
TATCAGAGGTAGTTGGCGTCATCGAGCGCCATCTCGAACCGACGTTGCTGGCCGTACATTTGTACGGCTC
CGCAGTGGATGGCGGCCTGAAGCCACACAGTGATATTGATTTGCTGGTTACGGTGACCGTAAGGCTTGAT
GAAACAACGCGGCGAGCTTTGATCAACGACCTTTTGGAAACTTCGGCTTCCCCTGGAGAGAGCGAGATTC
TCCGCGCTGTAGAAGTCACCATTGTTGTGCACGACGACATCATTCCGTGGCGTTATCCAGCTAAGCGCGA
ACTGCAATTTGGAGAATGGCAGCGCAATGACATTCTTGCAGGTATCTTCGAGCCAGCCACGATCGACATT
GATCTGGCTATCTTGCTGACAAAAGCAAGAGAACATAGCGTTGCCTTGGTAGGTCCAGCGGCGGAGGAAC
TCTTTGATCCGGTTCCTGAACAGGATCTATTTGAGGCGCTAAATGAAACCTTAACGCTATGGAACTCGCC
GCCCGACTGGGCTGGCGATGAGCGAAATGTAGTGCTTACGTTGTCCCGCATTTGGTACAGCGCAGTAACC
GGCAAAATCGCGCCGAAGGATGTCGCTGCCGACTGGGCAATGGAGCGCCTGCCGGCCCAGTATCAGCCCG
TCATACTTGAAGCTAGACAGGCTTATCTTGGACAAGAAGAAGATCGCTTGGCCTCGCGCGCAGATCAGTT
GGAAGAATTTGTCCACTACGTGAAAGGCGAGATCACCAAGGTAGTCGGCAAATAATGTCTAGCTAGAAAT
TCGTTCAAGCCGACGCCGCTTCGCGGCGCGGCTTAACTCAAGCGTTAGATGCACTAAGCACATAATTGCT
CACAGCCAAACTATCAGGTCAAGTCTGCTTTTATTATTTTTAAGCGTGCATAATAAGCCGGTCTCG
